>Addgene plasmid #194623 | pVY-8 GFP(+6)-tag2 | addgene full sequence | sequence record 382955 | Addgene NGS Result
CGTATTACCGCCTTTGAGTGAGCTGATACCGCTCGCCGCAGCCGAACGACCGAGCGCAGCGAGTCAGTGA
GCGAGGAAGCGGAAGAGCGCCTGATGCGGTATTTTCTCCTTACGCATCTGTGCGGTATTTCACACCGCAA
TGGTGCACTCTCAGTACAATCTGCTCTGATGCCGCATAGTTAAGCCAGTATACACTCCGCTATCGCTACG
TGACTGGGTCATGGCTGCGCCCCGACACCCGCCAACACCCGCTGACGCGCCCTGACGGGCTTGTCTGCTC
CCGGCATCCGCTTACAGACAAGCTGTGACCGTCTCCGGGAGCTGCATGTGTCAGAGGTTTTCACCGTCAT
CACCGAAACGCGCGAGGCAGCTGCGGTAAAGCTCATCAGCGTGGTCGTGAAGCGATTCACAGATGTCTGC
CTGTTCATCCGCGTCCAGCTCGTTGAGTTTCTCCAGAAGCGTTAATGTCTGGCTTCTGATAAAGCGGGCC
ATGTTAAGGGCGGTTTTTTCCTGTTTGGTCACTGATGCCTCCGTGTAAGGGGGATTTCTGTTCATGGGGG
TAATGATACCGATGAAACGAGAGAGGATGCTCACGATACGGGTTACTGATGATGAACATGCCCGGTTACT
GGAACGTTGTGAGGGTAAACAACTGGCGGTATGGATGCGGCGGGACCAGAGAAAAATCACTCAGGGTCAA
TGCCAGCGCTTCGTTAATACAGATGTAGGTGTTCCACAGGGTAGCCAGCAGCATCCTGCGATGCAGATCC
GGAACATAATGGTGCAGGGCGCTGACTTCCGCGTTTCCAGACTTTACGAAACACGGAAACCGAAGACCAT
TCATGTTGTTGCTCAGGTCGCAGACGTTTTGCAGCAGCAGTCGCTTCACGTTCGCTCGCGTATCGGTGAT
TCATTCTGCTAACCAGTAAGGCAACCCCGCCAGCCTAGCCGGGTCCTCAACGACAGGAGCACGATCATGC
TAGTCATGCCCCGCGCCCACCGGAAGGAGCTGACTGGGTTGAAGGCTCTCAAGGGCATCGGTCGAGATCC
CGGTGCCTAATGAGTGAGCTAACTTACATTAATTGCGTTGCGCTCACTGCCCGCTTTCCAGTCGGGAAAC
CTGTCGTGCCAGCTGCATTAATGAATCGGCCAACGCGCGGGGAGAGGCGGTTTGCGTATTGGGCGCCAGG
GTGGTTTTTCTTTTCACCAGTGAGACGGGCAACAGCTGATTGCCCTTCACCGCCTGGCCCTGAGAGAGTT
GCAGCAAGCGGTCCACGCTGGTTTGCCCCAGCAGGCGAAAATCCTGTTTGATGGTGGTTAACGGCGGGAT
ATAACATGAGCTGTCTTCGGTATCGTCGTATCCCACTACCGAGATGTCCGCACCAACGCGCAGCCCGGAC
TCGGTAATGGCGCGCATTGCGCCCAGCGCCATCTGATCGTTGGCAACCAGCATCGCAGTGGGAACGATGC
CCTCATTCAGCATTTGCATGGTTTGTTGAAAACCGGACATGGCACTCCAGTCGCCTTCCCGTTCCGCTAT
CGGCTGAATTTGATTGCGAGTGAGATATTTATGCCAGCCAGCCAGACGCAGACGCGCCGAGACAGAACTT
AATGGGCCCGCTAACAGCGCGATTTGCTGGTGACCCAATGCGACCAGATGCTCCACGCCCAGTCGCGTAC
CGTCTTCATGGGAGAAAATAATACTGTTGATGGGTGTCTGGTCAGAGACATCAAGAAATAACGCCGGAAC
ATTAGTGCAGGCAGCTTCCACAGCAATGGCATCCTGGTCATCCAGCGGATAGTTAATGATCAGCCCACTG
ACGCGTTGCGCGAGAAGATTGTGCACCGCCGCTTTACAGGCTTCGACGCCGCTTCGTTCTACCATCGACA
CCACCACGCTGGCACCCAGTTGATCGGCGCGAGATTTAATCGCCGCGACAATTTGCGACGGCGCGTGCAG
GGCCAGACTGGAGGTGGCAACGCCAATCAGCAACGACTGTTTGCCCGCCAGTTGTTGTGCCACGCGGTTG
GGAATGTAATTCAGCTCCGCCATCGCCGCTTCCACTTTTTCCCGCGTTTTCGCAGAAACGTGGCTGGCCT
GGTTCACCACGCGGGAAACGGTCTGATAAGAGACACCGGCATACTCTGCGACATCGTATAACGTTACTGG
TTTCACATTCACCACCCTGAATTGACTCTCTTCCGGGCGCTATCATGCCATACCGCGAAAGGTTTTGCGC
CATTCGATGGTGTCCGGGATCTCGACGCTCTCCCTTATGCGACTCCTGCATTAGGAAGCAGCCCAGTAGT
AGGTTGAGGCCGTTGAGCACCGCCGCCGCAAGGAATGGTGCATGCAAGGAGATGGCGCCCAACAGTCCCC
CGGCCACGGGGCCTGCCACCATACCCACGCCGAAACAAGCGCTCATGAGCCCGAAGTGGCGAGCCCGATC
TTCCCCATCGGTGATGTCGGCGATATAGGCGCCAGCAACCGCACCTGTGGCGCCGGTGATGCCGGCCACG
ATGCGTCCGGCGTAGAGGATCGAGATCGATCTCGATCCCGCGAAATTAATACGACTCACTATAGGGGAAT
TGTGAGCGGATAACAATTCCCCTCTAGAAATAATTTTGTTTAACTTTAAGAAGGAGATATACCATGGGTC
ATCACCACCACCATCACGGTGGCGCTAGCAAAGGTGAACGTCTGTTTACTGGTGTAGTACCGATCTTAGT
GGAATTAGACGGCGACGTGAACGGTCATAAATTTAGCGTGCGCGGCGAGGGCGAAGGTGACGCTACCAAT
GGTAAATTGACCCTGAAGTTTATTTGCACAACAGGCAAATTACCCGTTCCGTGGCCCACCTTAGTGACCA
CCCTGACCTATGGCGTTCAGTGCTTCAGTCGTTACCCTAAACATATGAAACAACACGATTTTTTCAAATC
AGCCATGCCTGAAGGATATGTTCAAGAGCGTACAATCAGCTTCAAGAAGGATGGCACCTATAAAACGCGT
GCGGAAGTGAAATTTGAAGGCCGCACATTAGTAAATCGTATCGAACTGAAAGGTCGTGACTTCAAAGAAG
ACGGCAACATTTTAGGCCATAAACTGGAATATAACTTTAATTCTCATAACGTGTATATTACGGCCGATAA
ACAGAAGAATGGTATCAAGGCAAATTTCAAAATTCGCCATAACGTGGAGGACGGCAGCGTTCAATTAGCG
GATCATTATCAACAAAACACGCCGATTGGTGATGGGCCTGTACTGTTACCTCGCAACCACTACCTGAGCA
CCCAATCTGCCCTGAGCAAAGATCCGAAAGAAAAACGCGATCACATGGTTCTGTTAGAATTCGTGACCGC
TGCAGGCATTACGCACGGAATGGACGAACGCTACAAGGGAGGAAGCAAGAAACGCAAGAAGCGTGGCGGT
AGCAAAAAGCGTAAGAAGCGTTAATAGCTCGAGTCTGGTAAAGAAACCGCTGCTGCGAAATTTGAACGCC
AGCACATGGACTCGTCTACTAGCGCAGCTTAATTAACCTAGGCTGCTGCCACCGCTGAGCAATAACTAGC
ATAACCCCTTGGGGCCTCTAAACGGGTCTTGAGGGGTTTTTTGCTGAAAGGAGGAACTATATCCGGATTG
GCGAATGGG
[124 nt withheld, positions 3650-3773]
C
[91 nt withheld, positions 3775-3865]
A
[49 nt withheld, positions 3867-3915]
CCTTTGACGTTGGAGTCCACGTTCTTT
[37 nt withheld, positions 3943-3979]
ACCCTATCTCGGTCTATTCTTTTGATTTATAAGGGATTTTGCCGATTTCGGCCTATTGGTTAAAAAATGA
GCTGATTTAACAAAAATTTAACGCGAATTTTAACAAAATATTAACGTTTACAATTTCTGGCGGCACGATG
GCATGAGATTATCAAAAAGGATCTTCACCTAGATCCTTTTAAATTAAAAATGAAGTTTTAAATCAATCTA
AAGTATATATGAGTAAACTTGGTCTGACAGTTACCAATGCTTAATCAGTGAGGCACCTATCTCAGCGATC
TGTCTATTTCGTTCATCCATAGTTGCCTGACTCCCCGTCGTGTAGATAACTACGATACGGGAGGGCTTAC
CATCTGGCCCCAGTGCTGCAATGATACCGCGAGACCCACGCTCACCGGCTCCAGATTTATCAGCAATAAA
CCAGCCAGCCGGAAGGGCCGAGCGCAGAAGTGGTCCTGCAACTTTATCCGCCTCCATCCAGTCTATTAAT
TGTTGCCGGGAAGCTAGAGTAAGTAGTTCGCCAGTTAATAGTTTGCGCAACGTTGTTGCCATTGCTACAG
GCATCGTGGTGTCACGCTCGTCGTTTGGTATGGCTTCATTCAGCTCCGGTTCCCAACGATCAAGGCGAGT
TACATGATCCCCCATGTTGTGCAAAAAAGCGGTTAGCTCCTTCGGTCCTCCGATCGTTGTCAGAAGTAAG
TTGGCCGCAGTGTTATCACTCATGGTTATGGCAGCACTGCATAATTCTCTTACTGTCATGCCATCCGTAA
GATGCTTTTCTGTGACTGGTGAGTACTCAACCAAGTCATTCTGAGAATAGTGTATGCGGCGACCGAGTTG
CTCTTGCCCGGCGTCAATACGGGATAATACCGCGCCACATAGCAGAACTTTAAAAGTGCTCATCATTGGA
AAACGTTCTTCGGGGCGAAAACTCTCAAGGATCTTACCGCTGTTGAGATCCAGTTCGATGTAACCCACTC
GTGCACCCAACTGATCTTCAGCATCTTTTACTTTCACCAGCGTTTCTGGGTGAGCAAAAACAGGAAGGCA
AAATGCCGCAAAAAAGGGAATAAGGGCGACACGGAAATGTTGAATACTCATACTCTTCCTTTTTCAATCA
TGATTGAAGCATTTATCAGGGTTATTGTCTCATGAGCGGATACATATTTGAATGTATTTAGAAAAATAAA
CAAATAGGTCATGACCAAAATCCCTTAACGTGAGTTTTCGTTCCACTGAGCGTCAGACCCCGTAGAAAAG
ATCAAAGGATCTTCTTGAGATCCTTTTTTTCTGCGCGTAATCTGCTGCTTGCAAACAAAAAAACCACCGC
TACCAGCGGTGGTTTGTTTGCCGGATCAAGAGCTACCAACTCTTTTTCCGAAGGTAACTGGCTTCAGCAG
AGCGCAGATACCAAATACTGTCCTTCTAGTGTAGCCGTAGTTAGGCCACCACTTCAAGAACTCTGTAGCA
CCGCCTACATACCTCGCTCTGCTAATCCTGTTACCAGTGGCTGCTGCCAGTGGCGATAAGTCGTGTCTTA
CCGGGTTGGACTCAAGACGATAGTTACCGGATAAGGCGCAGCGGTCGGGCTGAACGGGGGGTTCGTGCAC
ACAGCCCAGCTTGGAGCGAACGACCTACACCGAACTGAGATACCTACAGCGTGAGCTATGAGAAAGCGCC
ACGCTTCCCGAAGGGAGAAAGGCGGACAGGTATCCGGTAAGCGGCAGGGTCGGAACAGGAGAGCGCACGA
GGGAGCTTCCAGGGGGAAACGCCTGGTATCTTTATAGTCCTGTCGGGTTTCGCCACCTCTGACTTGAGCG
TCGATTTTTGTGATGCTCGTCAGGGGGGCGGAGCCTATGGAAAAACGCCAGCAACGCGGCCTTTTTACGG
TTCCTGGCCTTTTGCTGGCCTTTTGCTCACATGTTCTTTCCTGCGTTATCCCCTGATTCTGTGGATAAC
Features (pLannotate 1.2.2; 20 found; start..end, strand, type, name):
      1..85      +  rep_origin     RSF ori (fragment): Plasmids containing the RSF 1030 origin of replication can be propagated in E. coli cells that contain additional plasmids with compatible origins.
     90..229     -  misc_feature   bom: basis of mobility region from pBR322
    331..522     -  CDS            rop: Rop protein, which maintains plasmids at low copy number; rop
    539..919     +  CDS            YPB1_ECOLX: Protein predicted: Swiss-Prot protein existence level 4. From Escherichia coli.
    981..1045    -  CDS            TcR (fragment): tetracycline efflux protein; tet; confers resistance to tetracycline
   1060..1081    -  protein_bind   CAP binding site: CAP binding activates transcription in the presence of cAMP. E. coli catabolite activator protein
   1094..2176    -  CDS            lacI: lac repressor; lacI; The lac repressor binds to the lac operator to inhibit transcription in E. coli. This inhibition can be relieved by adding lactose or isopropyl-β-D-thiogalactopyranoside (IPTG).
   2177..2254    -  promoter       lacI promoter: lacI
   2262..2541    -  CDS            TcR (fragment): tetracycline efflux protein; tet; confers resistance to tetracycline
   2567..2585    +  promoter       T7 promoter: promoter for bacteriophage T7 RNA polymerase
   2586..2610    +  protein_bind   lac operator: The lac repressor binds to the lac operator to inhibit transcription in E. coli. This inhibition can be relieved by adding lactose or isopropyl-β-D-thiogalactopyranoside (IPTG). lac repressor encoded by lacI
   2625..2647    +  RBS            RBS: efficient ribosome binding site from bacteriophage T7 gene 10 (Olins and Rangwala, 1989)
   2687..3397    +  CDS            Superfolder GFP: Superfolder GFP is a basic (constitutively fluorescent) green fluorescent protein published in 2005, derived from Aequorea victoria. It is reported to be a very rapidly-maturing weak dimer.
   3470..3511    +  CDS            S-Tag (fragment): affinity and epitope tag derived from pancreatic ribonuclease A
   3541..3558    +  CDS            SET1 (fragment): solubility-enhancement tag derived from T7 phage gene 10B
   3566..3613    +  terminator     T7 terminator: transcription terminator for bacteriophage T7 RNA polymerase
   3650..4105    +  rep_origin     f1 ori (sequence partly withheld): f1 bacteriophage origin of replication; arrow indicates direction of (+) strand synthesis
   4220..5080    -  CDS            AmpR: β-lactamase; bla; confers resistance to ampicillin, carbenicillin, and related antibiotics
   5081..5173    -  promoter       AmpR promoter: bla
   5254..5842    +  rep_origin     ori: high-copy-number ColE1/pMB1/pBR322/pUC origin of replication
