[The description below was written by a language model from this plasmid's Addgene catalogue record and pLannotate feature annotations shown in this document.]
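Description:
pVY-8 GFP(+6)-tag2 is a bacterial expression plasmid of about 5.9 kb built on the pETDuet backbone and designed to produce a cationic peptide-tagged green fluorescent protein in E. coli. It replicates from a ColE1/pMB1-type origin and is selected with ampicillin through the β-lactamase gene (AmpR) and its own promoter. The backbone also carries the rop gene and the pBR322 bom region, an f1 phage origin, and short remnants annotated as tetracycline-resistance and RSF origin fragments, which appear to be non-functional vestiges or partial matches. The catalogue lists the plasmid as high copy, although rop is normally associated with reduced copy number.

The insert sits between NcoI and XhoI sites, both retained. It is driven by a T7 promoter followed by a lac operator and the T7 gene 10 ribosome binding site, with a T7 terminator downstream. A plasmid-borne lacI gene supplies repressor, so expression requires a host providing T7 RNA polymerase and is inducible with IPTG. The coding sequence is annotated as matching superfolder GFP. The record's "(+6)" designation presumably refers to the net charge of the variant. The protein carries an N-terminal polyhistidine leader and a C-terminal tag made of two tandem GGSKKRKKR repeats. S-Tag and SET1 fragments are annotated downstream of the insert. These are probably leftover vector sequence, and the record does not show whether they are translated.

According to the record, the construct is one of several fluorescent proteins with short cationic peptide tags, used to promote biomolecular condensate formation and study intracellular phase separation of globular proteins in E. coli.
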