Addgene plasmid #194623: pVY-8 GFP(+6)-tag2
Purpose: fluorescent proteins with cationic peptide tags to promote biomolecular condensate formation in E. coli
Depositing lab: Allie Obermeyer. Depositing organization: Columbia University. Publication: Intracellular phase separation of globular proteins facilitated by short cationic peptides. Yeong V, Wang JW, Horn JM, Obermeyer AC. Nat Commun. 2022 Dec 22;13(1):7882. doi: 10.1038/s41467-022-35529-2. PubMed 36550144.
Backbone
  Vector backbone: pETDuet
  Total vector size (bp): 5940
  Vector type: Bacterial Expression
Growth in bacteria
  Bacterial resistance: Ampicillin, 100 μg/mL
  Growth temperature: 37°C
  Growth strain: DH5alpha
  Copy number: High Copy
Gene/Insert
  Gene/Insert name: GFP(+6)-(GGSKKRKKR)2 (alt name: GFP(+6)-tag2)
  Promoter: T7
  Tag / fusion protein: GGSKKRKKRGGSKKRKKR (C terminal on insert); MGHHHHHGGA (N terminal on insert)
  Cloning method: Restriction Enzyme; 5′ cloning site NcoI (not destroyed); 3′ cloning site XhoI (not destroyed)
  Sequencing primers: 5′ T7; 3′ T7-term
Terms and licenses: Academic/Nonprofit Terms; Industry Terms: Not Available to Industry
Depositor comments: Please visit https://www.biorxiv.org/content/10.1101/2021.07.08.450573v1 for bioRxiv preprint.
How to cite: pVY-8 GFP(+6)-tag2 was a gift from Allie Obermeyer (Addgene plasmid # 194623 ; http://n2t.net/addgene:194623 ; RRID:Addgene_194623)
